>Addgene plasmid #46637 | AB.pCCL.sin.cPPT.U6.miR-874-Decoy.hPGK.GFP.WPRE | depositor partial sequence | sequence record 65977 | miR-874 Decoy
CATCAACTCGGTCCCTCGCCCCAGGGCAGCAAGTATTCTGGTCACAGAATACAACTCGGTCCCTCGCCCC
AGGGCAGCAAG
