>Addgene plasmid #46637 | AB.pCCL.sin.cPPT.U6.miR-874-Decoy.hPGK.GFP.WPRE | depositor partial sequence | sequence record 65978 | empty backbone
AATGCTTCAATAATATTGAAAAAGGAAGAGTATGAGTATTCAACATTTCCGTGTCGCCCTTATTCCCTTT
TTTGCGGCATTTTGCCTTCCTGTTTTTGCTCACCCAGAAACGCTGGTGAAAGTAAAAGATGCTGAAGATC
AGTTGGGTGCACGAGTGGGTTACATCGAACTGGATCTCAACAGCGGTAAGATCCTTGAGAGTTTTCGCCC
CGAAGAACGTTTTCCAATGATGAGCACTTTTAAAGTTCTGCTATGTGGCGCGGTATTATCCCGTATTGAC
GCCGGGCAAGAGCAACTCGGTCGCCGCATACACTATTCTCAGAATGACTTGGTTGAGTACTCACCAGTCA
CAGAAAAGCATCTTACGGATGGCATGACAGTAAGAGAATTATGCAGTGCTGCCATAACCATGAGTGATAA
CACTGCGGCCAACTTACTTCTGACAACGATCGGAGGACCGAAGGAGCTAACCGCTTTTTTGCACAACATG
GGGGATCATGTAACTCGCCTTGATCGTTGGGAACCGGAGCTGAATGAAGCCATACCAAACGACGAGCGTG
ACACCACGATGCCTGTAGCAATGGCAACAACGTTGCGCAAACTATTAACTGGCGAACTACTTACTCTAGC
TTCCCGGCAACAATTAATAGACTGGATGGAGGCGGATAAAGTTGCAGGACCACTTCTGCGCTCGGCCCTT
CCGGCTGGCTGGTTTATTGCTGATAAATCTGGAGCCGGTGAGCGTGGGTCTCGCGGTATCATTGCAGCAC
TGGGGCCAGATGGTAAGCCCTCCCGTATCGTAGTTATCTACACGACGGGGAGTCAGGCAACTATGGATGA
ACGAAATAGACAGATCGCTGAGATAGGTGCCTCACTGATTAAGCATTGGTAACTGTCAGACCAAGTTTAC
TCATATATACTTTAGATTGATTTAAAACTTCATTTTTAATTTAAAAGGATCTAGGTGAAGATCCTTTTTG
ATAATCTCATGACCAAAATCCCTTAACGTGAGTTTTCGTTCCACTGAGCGTCAGACCCCGTAGAAAAGAT
CAAAGGATCTTCTTGAGATCCTTTTTTTCTGCGCGTAATCTGCTGCTTGCAAACAAAAAAACCACCGCTA
CCAGCGGTGGTTTGTTTGCCGGATCAAGAGCTACCAACTCTTTTTCCGAAGGTAACTGGCTTCAGCAGAG
CGCAGATACCAAATACTGTCCTTCTAGTGTAGCCGTAGTTAGGCCACCACTTCAAGAACTCTGTAGCACC
GCCTACATACCTCGCTCTGCTAATCCTGTTACCAGTGGCTGCTGCCAGTGGCGATAAGTCGTGTCTTACC
GGGTTGGACTCAAGACGATAGTTACCGGATAAGGCGCAGCGGTCGGGCTGAACGGGGGGTTCGTGCACAC
AGCCCAGCTTGGAGCGAACGACCTACACCGAACTGAGATACCTACAGCGTGAGCTATGAGAAAGCGCCAC
GCTTCCCGAAGGGAGAAAGGCGGACAGGTATCCGGTAAGCGGCAGGGTCGGAACAGGAGAGCGCACGAGG
GAGCTTCCAGGGGGAAACGCCTGGTATCTTTATAGTCCTGTCGGGTTTCGCCACCTCTGACTTGAGCGTC
GATTTTTGTGATGCTCGTCAGGGGGGCGGAGCCTATGGAAAAACGCCAGCAACGCGGCCTTTTTACGGTT
CCTGGCCTTTTGCTGGCCTTTTGCTCACATGTTCTTTCCTGCGTTATCCCCTGATTCTGTGGATAACCGT
ATTACCGCCTTTGAGTGAGCTGATACCGCTCGCCGCAGCCGAACGACCGAGCGCAGCGAGTCAGTGAGCG
AGGAAGCGGAAGAGCGCCCAATACGCAAACCGCCTCTCCCCGCGCGTTGGCCGATTCATTAATGCAGCTG
GCACGACAGGTTTCCCGACTGGAAAGCGGGCAGTGAGCGCAACGCAATTAATGTGAGTTAGCTCACTCAT
TAGGCACCCCAGGCTTTACACTTTATGCTTCCGGCTCGTATGTTGTGTGGAATTGTGAGCGGATAACAAT
TTCACACAGGAAACAGCTATGACCATGATTACGCCAAGCGCGCAATTAACCCTCACTAAAGGGAACAAAA
GCTGGAGCTGCAAGCTTGGCCATTGCATACGTTGTATCCATATCATAATATGTACATTTATATTGGCTCA
TGTCCAACATTACCGCCATGTTGACATTGATTATTGACTAGTTATTAATAGTAATCAATTACGGGGTCAT
TAGTTCATAGCCCATATATGGAGTTCCGCGTTACATAACTTACGGTAAATGGCCCGCCTGGCTGACCGCC
CAACGACCCCCGCCCATTGACGTCAATAATGACGTATGTTCCCATAGTAACGCCAATAGGGACTTTCCAT
TGACGTCAATGGGTGGAGTATTTACGGTAAACTGCCCACTTGGCAGTACATCAAGTGTATCATATGCCAA
GTACGCCCCCTATTGACGTCAATGACGGTAAATGGCCCGCCTGGCATTATGCCCAGTACATGACCTTATG
GGACTTTCCTACTTGGCAGTACATCTACGTATTAGTCATCGCTATTACCATGGTGATGCGGTTTTGGCAG
TACATCAATGGGCGTGGATAGCGGTTTGACTCACGGGGATTTCCAAGTCTCCACCCCATTGACGTCAATG
GGAGTTTGTTTTGGCACCAAAATCAACGGGACTTTCCAAAATGTCGTAACAACTCCGCCCCATTGACGCA
AATGGGCGGTAGGCGTGTACGGTGGGAGGTCTATATAAGCAGAGCTCGTTTAGTGAACCGGGGTCTCTCT
GGTTAGACCAGATCTGAGCCTGGGAGCTCTCTGGCTAACTAGGGAACCCACTGCTTAAGCCTCAATAAAG
CTTGCCTTGAGTGCTTCAAGTAGTGTGTGCCCGTCTGTTGTGTGACTCTGGTAACTAGAGATCCCTCAGA
CCCTTTTAGTCAGTGTGGAAAATCTCTAGCAGTGGCGCCCGAACAGGGACCTGAAAGCGAAAGGGAAACC
AGAGCTCTCTCGACGCAGGACTCGGCTTGCTGAAGCGCGCACGGCAAGAGGCGAGGGGCGGCGACTGGTG
AGTACGCCAAAAATTTTGACTAGCGGAGGCTAGAAGGAGAGAGATGGGTGCGAGAGCGTCAGTATTAAGC
GGGGGAGAATTAGATCGCGATGGGAAAAAATTCGGTTAAGGCCAGGGGGAAAGAAAAAATATAAATTAAA
ACATATAGTATGGGCAAGCAGGGAGCTAGAACGATTCGCAGTTAATCCTGGCCTGTTAGAAACATCAGAA
GGCTGTAGACAAATACTGGGACAGCTACAACCATCCCTTCAGACAGGATCAGAAGAACTTAGATCATTAT
ATAATACAGTAGCAACCCTCTATTGTGTGCATCAAAGGATAGAGATAAAAGACACCAAGGAAGCTTTAGA
CAAGATAGAGGAAGAGCAAAACAAAAGTAAGACCACCGCACAGCAAGCGGCCGCTGATCTTCAGACCTGG
AGGAGGAGATATGAGGGACAATTGGAGAAGTGAATTATATAAATATAAAGTAGTAAAAATTGAACCATTA
GGAGTAGCACCCACCAAGGCAAAGAGAAGAGTGGTGCAGAGAGAAAAAAGAGCAGTGGGAATAGGAGCTT
TGTTCCTTGGGTTCTTGGGAGCAGCAGGAAGCACTATGGGCGCAGCCTCAATGACGCTGACGGTACAGGC
CAGACAATTATTGTCTGGTATAGTGCAGCAGCAGAACAATTTGCTGAGGGCTATTGAGGCGCAACAGCAT
CTGTTGCAACTCACAGTCTGGGGCATCAAGCAGCTCCAGGCAAGAATCCTGGCTGTGGAAAGATACCTAA
AGGATCAACAGCTCCTGGGGATTTGGGGTTGCTCTGGAAAACTCATTTGCACCACTGCTGTGCCTTGGAA
TGCTAGTTGGAGTAATAAATCTCTGGAACAGATTTGGAATCACACGACCTGGATGGAGTGGGACAGAGAA
ATTAACAATTACACAAGCTTAATACACTCCTTAATTGAAGAATCGCAAAACCAGCAAGAAAAGAATGAAC
AAGAATTATTGGAATTAGATAAATGGGCAAGTTTGTGGAATTGGTTTAACATAACAAATTGGCTGTGGTA
TATAAAATTATTCATAATGATAGTAGGAGGCTTGGTAGGTTTAAGAATAGTTTTTGCTGTACTTTCTATA
GTGAATAGAGTTAGGCAGGGATATTCACCATTATCGTTTCAGACCCACCTCCCAACCCCGAGGGGACCCG
ACAGGCCCGAAGGAATAGAAGAAGAAGGTGGAGAGAGAGACAGAGACAGATCCATTCGATTAGTGAACGG
ATCTCGACGGTATCGGTTAACTTTTAAAAGAAAAGGGGGGATTGGGGGGTACAGTGCAGGGGAAAGAATA
GTAGACATAATAGCAACAGACATACAAACTAAAGAATTACAAAAACAAATTACAAAAATTCAAAATTTTA
TCGATCACGAGACTAGCCTCGAGAAGCTTGATATCGAATTCAAAAAAGACGGCGCTAGGATCATCGAGAC
GGTACCGTCTCCGATGATCCTAGCGCCGTCAAACAAGGCTTTTCTCCAAGGGATATTTATAGTCTCAAAA
CACACAATTACTTTACAGTTAGGGTGAGTTTCCTTTTGTGCTGTTTTTTAAAATAATAATTTAGTATTTG
TATCTCTTATAGAAATCCAAGCCTATCATGTAAAATGTAGCTAGTATTAAAAAGAACAGATTATCTGTCT
TTTATCGCACATTAAGCCTCTATAGTTACTAGGAAATATTATATGCAAATTAACCGGGGCAGGGGAGTAG
CCGAGCTTCTCCCACAAGTCTGTGCGAGGGGGCCGGCGCGGGCCTAGAGATGGCGGCGTCGGATGGATCC
ACTAGTTCTAGAGCGGCCATCGAATTCCCACGGGGTTGGGGTTGCGCCTTTTCCAAGGCAGCCCTGGGTT
TGCGCAGGGACGCGGCTGCTCTGGGCGTGGTTCCGGGAAACGCAGCGGCGCCGACCCTGGGTCTCGCACA
TTCTTCACGTCCGTTCGCAGCGTCACCCGGATCTTCGCCGCTACCCTTGTGGGCCCCCCGGCGACGCTTC
CTGCTCCGCCCCTAAGTCGGGAAGGTTCCTTGCGGTTCGCGGCGTGCCGGACGTGACAAACGGAAGCCGC
ACGACTCACTAGTACCCTCGCAGACGGACAGCGCCAGGGAGCAATGGCAGCGCGCCGACCGCGATGGGCT
GTGGCCAATAGCGGCTGCTCAGCGGGGCGCGCCGAGAGCAGCGGCCGGGAAGGGGCGGTGCGGGAGGCGG
GGTGTGGGGCGGTAGTGTGGGCCCTGTTCCTGCCCGCGCGGTGTTCCGCATTCTGCAAGCCTCCGGAGCG
CACGTCGGCAGTCGGCTCCCTCGTTGACCGAATCACCGACCTCTCTCCCCAGGGGGATCCACCGGTCGCC
ACCATGGTGAGCAAGGGCGAGGAGCTGTTCACCGGGGTGGTGCCCATCCTGGTCGAGCTGGACGGCGACG
TAAACGGCCACAAGTTCAGCGTGTCCGGCGAGGGCGAGGGCGATGCCACCTACGGCAAGCTGACCCTGAA
GTTCATCTGCACCACCGGCAAGCTGCCCGTGCCCTGGCCCACCCTCGTGACCACCCTGACCTACGGCGTG
CAGTGCTTCAGCCGCTACCCCGACCACATGAAGCAGCACGACTTCTTCAAGTCCGCCATGCCCGAAGGCT
ACGTCCAGGAGCGCACCATCTTCTTCAAGGACGACGGCAACTACAAGACCCGCGCCGAGGTGAAGTTCGA
GGGCGACACCCTGGTGAACCGCATCGAGCTGAAGGGCATCGACTTCAAGGAGGACGGCAACATCCTGGGG
CACAAGCTGGAGTACAACTACAACAGCCACAACGTCTATATCATGGCCGACAAGCAGAAGAACGGCATCA
AGGTGAACTTCAAGATCCGCCACAACATCGAGGACGGCAGCGTGCAGCTCGCCGACCACTACCAGCAGAA
CACCCCCATCGGCGACGGCCCCGTGCTGCTGCCCGACAACCACTACCTGAGCACCCAGTCCGCCCTGAGC
AAAGACCCCAACGAGAAGCGCGATCACATGGTCCTGCTGGAGTTCGTGACCGCCGCCGGGATCACTCTCG
GCATGGACGAGCTGTACAAGTAAAGCGGCCGCGTCGACAATCAACCTCTGGATTACAAAATTTGTGAAAG
ATTGACTGGTATTCTTAACTATGTTGCTCCTTTTACGCTATGTGGATACGCTGCTTTAATGCCTTTGTAT
CATGCTATTGCTTCCCGTATGGCTTTCATTTTCTCCTCCTTGTATAAATCCTGGTTGCTGTCTCTTTATG
AGGAGTTGTGGCCCGTTGTCAGGCAACGTGGCGTGGTGTGCACTGTGTTTGCTGACGCAACCCCCACTGG
TTGGGGCATTGCCACCACCTGTCAGCTCCTTTCCGGGACTTTCGCTTTCCCCCTCCCTATTGCCACGGCG
GAACTCATCGCCGCCTGCCTTGCCCGCTGCTGGACAGGGGCTCGGCTGTTGGGCACTGACAATTCCGTGG
TGTTGTCGGGGAAGCTGACGTCCTTTCCATGGCTGCTCGCCTGTGTTGCCACCTGGATTCTGCGCGGGAC
GTCCTTCTGCTACGTCCCTTCGGCCCTCAATCCAGCGGACCTTCCTTCCCGCGGCCTGCTGCCGGCTCTG
CGGCCTCTTCCGCGTCTTCGCCTTCGCCCTCAGACGAGTCGGATCTCCCTTTGGGCCGCCTCCCCGCCTG
GAATTCGAGCTCGGTACCTTTAAGACCAATGACTTACAAGGCAGCTGTAGATCTTAGCCACTTTTTAAAA
GAAAAGGGGGGACTGGAAGGGCTAATTCACTCCCAACGAAGACAAGATCTGCTTTTTGCTTGTACTGGGT
CTCTCTGGTTAGACCAGATCTGAGCCTGGGAGCTCTCTGGCTAACTAGGGAACCCACTGCTTAAGCCTCA
ATAAAGCTTGCCTTGAGTGCTTCAAGTAGTGTGTGCCCGTCTGTTGTGTGACTCTGGTAACTAGAGATCC
CTCAGACCCTTTTAGTCAGTGTGGAAAATCTCTAGCAGTAGTAGTTCATGTCATCTTATTATTCAGTATT
TATAACTTGCAAAGAAATGAATATCAGAGAGTGAGAGGAACTTGTTTATTGCAGCTTATAATGGTTACAA
ATAAAGCAATAGCATCACAAATTTCACAAATAAAGCATTTTTTTCACTGCATTCTAGTTGTGGTTTGTCC
AAACTCATCAATGTATCTTATCATGTCTGGCTCTAGCTATCCCGCCCCTAACTCCGCCCAGTTCCGCCCA
TTCTCCGCCCCATGGCTGACTAATTTTTTTTATTTATGCAGAGGCCGAGGCCGCCTCGGCCTCTGAGCTA
TTCCAGAAGTAGTGAGGAGGCTTTTTTGGAGGCCTAGGCTTTTGCGTCGAGACGTACCCAATTCGCCCTA
TAGTGAGTCGTATTACGCGCGCTCACTGGCCGTCGTTTTACAACGTCGTGACTGGGAAAACCCTGGCGTT
ACCCAACTTAATCGCCTTGCAGCACATCCCCCTTTCGCCAGCTGGCGTAATAGCGAAGAGGCCCGCACCG
ATCGCCCTTCCCAACAGTTGCGCAGCCTGAATGGCGAATGGCGCG
[124 nt withheld, positions 7676-7799]
C
[91 nt withheld, positions 7801-7891]
A
[49 nt withheld, positions 7893-7941]
CCTTTGACGTTGGAGTCCACGTTCTTT
[37 nt withheld, positions 7969-8005]
ACCCTATCTCGGTCTATTCTTTTGATTTATAAGGGATTTTGCCGATTTCGGCCTATTGGTTAAAAAATGA
GCTGATTTAACAAAAATTTAACGCGAATTTTAACAAAATATTAACGTTTACAATTTCC
