>Addgene plasmid #46637 | AB.pCCL.sin.cPPT.U6.miR-874-Decoy.hPGK.GFP.WPRE | addgene partial sequence | sequence record 67155 | pBluescript-SK 5'-tctagaactagtggatc-3'
CCGGCCCCCTCGCACAGACTTGTGGGAGAAGCTCGGCTACTCCCCTGCCCCGGTTAATTTGCATATAATA
TTTCCTAGTAACTATAGAGGCTTAATGTGCGATAAAAGACAGATAATCTGTTCTTTTTAATACTAGCTAC
ATTTTACATGATAGGCTTGGATTTCTATAAGAGATACAAATACTAAATTATTATTTTAAAAAACAGCACA
AAAGGAAACTCACCCTAACTGTAAAGTAATTGTGTGTTTTGAGACTATAAATATCCCTTGGAGAAAAGCC
TTGTTTGACGGCGCTAGGATCATCAACTCGGTCCCTCGCCCCAGGGCAGCAAGTATTCTGGTCACAGAAT
ACAACTCGGTCCCTCGCCCCAGGGCAGCAAGATGATCCTAGCGC
