[The description below was written by a language model from this plasmid's Addgene catalogue record.]
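Description:
AB.pCCL.sin.cPPT.U6.miR-874-Decoy.hPGK.GFP.WPRE is a lentiviral transfer plasmid built on the AB.pCCLsin.PPT.U6.hPGK.GFP.wpre backbone (about 8.2 kb without insert). It is propagated in bacteria as a high-copy plasmid under ampicillin selection. The record lists a recombination-deficient strain for growth, as is common for vectors carrying repeated LTR sequences. As the name indicates, the vector is self-inactivating ("sin"), meaning the integrated provirus lacks LTR promoter activity and expression depends on the internal promoters. It also carries a central polypurine tract (cPPT), an element that improves transduction efficiency. No feature table is provided, so the exact positions and full set of elements cannot be confirmed beyond what the name and catalogue fields state.

The payload consists of two expression units. A U6 promoter, a Pol III promoter suited to small non-coding RNAs, drives a miR-874 decoy transcript. The decoy was cloned between two BsmBI sites that were destroyed in the process. A decoy of this type carries target sites for the microRNA and is intended to sequester it and so reduce its activity on endogenous targets. The record does not state the number or design of the sites or the species of the microRNA. Downstream, the human PGK promoter drives eGFP, followed by a WPRE that enhances transcript stability and expression. GFP is the only marker for transduced cells, which can be identified or sorted by fluorescence, since no drug selection cassette is listed. The construct belongs to a set of microRNA sensor and decoy vectors developed for high-throughput assessment of microRNA activity and function, and it is suited to stable miR-874 loss-of-function studies in transduced cells.
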