Addgene plasmid #46637: AB.pCCL.sin.cPPT.U6.miR-874-Decoy.hPGK.GFP.WPRE
Depositing lab: Brian Brown. Depositing organization: Icahn School of Medicine at Mount Sinai. Publication: High-throughput assessment of microRNA activity and function using microRNA sensor and decoy libraries. Mullokandov G, Baccarini A, Ruzo A, Jayaprakash AD, Tung N, Israelow B, Evans MJ, Sachidanandam R, Brown BD. Nat Methods. 2012 Jul 1;9(8):840-6. doi: 10.1038/nmeth.2078. PubMed 22751203.
Backbone
  Vector backbone: AB.pCCLsin.PPT.U6.hPGK.GFP.wpre
  Backbone size w/o insert (bp): 8233
  Vector type: Lentiviral
  Selectable markers: eGFP
Growth in bacteria
  Bacterial resistance: Ampicillin, 100 μg/mL
  Growth temperature: 37°C
  Growth strain: Stbl3
  Copy number: High Copy
Gene/Insert
  Cloning method: Restriction Enzyme; 5′ cloning site BsmBI (destroyed during cloning); 3′ cloning site BsmBI (destroyed during cloning)
  Sequencing primers: 5′ CATAATAGCAACAGACATAC; 3′ pBluescriptSK_primer
Terms and licenses: Academic/Nonprofit Terms; Industry Terms: Not Available to Industry
Depositor comments: Depositor Website: http://www.mountsinai.org/profiles/brian-d-brown/ Please cite Mullokandov, Baccarini, Ruzo et al. Nature Methods 2013.
How to cite: AB.pCCL.sin.cPPT.U6.miR-874-Decoy.hPGK.GFP.WPRE was a gift from Brian Brown (Addgene plasmid # 46637 ; http://n2t.net/addgene:46637 ; RRID:Addgene_46637)
